>Addgene plasmid #175895 | pDL18 | addgene full sequence | sequence record 375394 | Addgene NGS Result
CTTTCCTGCGTTATCCCCTGATTCTGTGGATAACCGTATTACCGCCTTTGAGTGAGCTGATACCGCTCGC
CGCAGCCGAACGACCGAGCGCAGCGAGTCAGTGAGCGAGGAAGCGGAAGAGCGCCCAATACGCAAACCGC
CTCTCCCCGCGCGTTGGCCGATTCATTAATGCAGCTGGCACGACAGGTTTCCCGACTGGAAAGCGGGCAG
TGAGCGCAACGCAATTAATACGCGTACCGCTAGCCAGGAAGAGTTTGTAGAAACGCAAAAAGGCCATCCG
TCAGGATGGCCTTCTGCTTAGTTTGATGCCTGGCAGTTTATGGCGGGCGTCCTGCCCGCCACCCTCCGGG
CCGTTGCTTCACAACGTTCAAATCCGCTCCCGGCGGATTTGTCCTACTCAGGAGAGCGTTCACCGACAAA
CAACAGATAAAACGAAAGGCCCAGTCTTCCGACTGAGCCTTTCGTTTTATTTGATGCCTGGCAGTTCCCT
ACTCTCGCGTTAACGCTAGCATGGATGTTTTCCCAGTCACGACGTTGTAAAACGACGGCCAGTCTTAAGC
TCGGGCCCCAAATAATGATTTTATTTTGACTGATAGTGACCTGTTCGTTGCAACAAATTGATGAGCAATG
CTTTTTTATAATGCCAACTTTGTACAAAAAAGCAGGCTCCGCGGCCGCCTTGTTTAACTTTAAGAAGGAG
CCCTTCACCATGCAGGCAAGCCATTCGTTTTTAGAGGGATTTCACTTCTCCAAGGAGTCTCGTCCTCCTC
ACACACCGCAGAGGATTGAAGAGAAAGGCCTGCCAATAGTATCTCATTTATCTAAAACTCTGCAGCAGAT
GGAGGATGAATGCAATTCATTCTTCGTTGAATATCTGTTTGCACAGGAACTTGATGCCCTTAGCGTTCTG
CAACGTATTGAAGAATATTGGGGCTCATTCCGTATGTATTTGGAGGAATTCAGATCAAAAGTGTCTGATT
TCCTTGAAATTTCACAAGAAGGTATGTCTTTGTTAGATAGACTGAGGTTCCTCAAAAGGGATTTCAAGTT
CCTGAGTATCATTATCGAATTGCATATCTTCAAAGAGGAACCACATGTAAGCTGGGAAAAAGTCCGAGCA
TTGTTCCACGGTGCTACAGATGAACTCATACAGATGTACAGTACGGAAGTAAGTCCGTGGAGTCAACAAT
TTTATGACTATTTCTGCCACTTGCAATATGAGTTGCAGCAGACCAAGTTGGAAATCATTAAGGCTAATTT
CCCCTTTCCCAAAATATCAGCCAATGAGGATGGTATTGTGATTCCCGATTTTGTTAAGAAATTTATTGAC
AGTGTTGCTGATAATATCAGTAATTCACTGAAATTTGATGATCTAAGTTCACCACTTTGTATTGGGGGAC
GAAGCATTATGGTTCAAATAGAAATGGTTTTGAAGGGGTTGAATTTCCTCTCTAGTTTTGTCTGCTTTGT
TTCAGATAGATGCATAGAGACTCGGGTCAAACATGCTTTGTTCACTCATGTTGTACAAGTGGCCTGGCAA
ACAACTATGGCTACGTGGTTGTATCTTCCGAGCAATGAATACATGTATCAAGACACAGCTCCAAACGGTG
AGAATCCTTTGCTTTCTGATCTTCTGAAGAGCAAAATCCAGCCTATTCAGTCGAGCATATGCAAGTTCTA
CTGTCATATCCTGCAAGCTCTAAATTTAGTTCAGTCACAATGGTACCCCGTTATCAATGCTAAGTATGTA
TTCGATTGTGAAGTTGGGTTTCTGGAGTCTCTTCGATGCACTTTAAAAGGATTACCAGTCTCTAGTAACT
GCATTGCAATAAAGGCAGAACTTCAGGAGACGCTCAACTTCTTCGGAGATACTCTAGTCAATCTACCAAC
ACAGGTCATTGAACTTCATCTTCAGGATATAGACTTTTCAATTGTTGATGCAGGACTTCTGGTTTTCTCA
TTAAATGATGATAATGAGAATCTTGATTTCACGGGAAAAATCCAAAGTATGCAAAGTGTGATCTACCTCA
TCTATAGAAAGAAATTCCTCCTTCAGTTCAACTTACCTGGAATTGACAGAGTGGACTCTGCTGATTTCAT
TTTAGACAACAGGGAGAAGTTTCAGAGCATGTATTCAAATTCAGTTGATTCGGTTCAAAGCCAGCTTCCG
ATTATTCAGAAAGAACTCAAGTTCTTTCAAGCTGTCGTAGAACAGCAAGACGGACTTCAACATTTTGCAA
AGAAGACTACTCATTTGGTGTTTGAGGTAGAACATATGGTTGATACTTGTAAGAAAAAAGATGTTCCTGA
CTGGTGTCTTTTTATCTGGATCTTGAACATCGGTGAGGATATTAGAATGCTCATGGCAGAGGTAGCAGAG
ATTCGTAATGAGTTACTCTCATCTCCAAACAAGCTAACTTCATTTGTGCAGTTAGTTCTCAAGGGATTCG
TTCGGATCTTTGGTGTTGCTTCTTCACAATTTGCTAGTAAACAAAGGATCAATGAAGAAATAGTAGGCTT
TAAGGGTGGGCGCGCCGACCCAGCTTTCTTGTACAAAGTTGGCATTATAAGAAAGCATTGCTTATCAATT
TGTTGCAACGAACAGGTCACTATCAGTCAAAATAAAATCATTATTTGCCATCCAGCTGATATCCCCTATA
GTGAGTCGTATTACATGGTCATAGCTGTTTCCTGGCAGCTCTGGCCCGTGTCTCAAAATCTCTGATGTTA
CATTGCACAAGATAAAAATATATCATCATGAACAATAAAACTGTCTGCTTACATAAACAGTAATACAAGG
GGTGTTATGAGCCATATTCAACGGGAAACGTCGAGGCCGCGATTAAATTCCAACATGGATGCTGATTTAT
ATGGGTATAAATGGGCTCGCGATAATGTCGGGCAATCAGGTGCGACAATCTATCGCTTGTATGGGAAGCC
CGATGCGCCAGAGTTGTTTCTGAAACATGGCAAAGGTAGCGTTGCCAATGATGTTACAGATGAGATGGTC
AGACTAAACTGGCTGACGGAATTTATGCCTCTTCCGACCATCAAGCATTTTATCCGTACTCCTGATGATG
CATGGTTACTCACCACTGCGATCCCCGGAAAAACAGCATTCCAGGTATTAGAAGAATATCCTGATTCAGG
TGAAAATATTGTTGATGCGCTGGCAGTGTTCCTGCGCCGGTTGCATTCGATTCCTGTTTGTAATTGTCCT
TTTAACAGCGATCGCGTATTTCGTCTCGCTCAGGCGCAATCACGAATGAATAACGGTTTGGTTGATGCGA
GTGATTTTGATGACGAGCGTAATGGCTGGCCTGTTGAACAAGTCTGGAAAGAAATGCATAAACTTTTGCC
ATTCTCACCGGATTCAGTCGTCACTCATGGTGATTTCTCACTTGATAACCTTATTTTTGACGAGGGGAAA
TTAATAGGTTGTATTGATGTTGGACGAGTCGGAATCGCAGACCGATACCAGGATCTTGCCATCCTATGGA
ACTGCCTCGGTGAGTTTTCTCCTTCATTACAGAAACGGCTTTTTCAAAAATATGGTATTGATAATCCTGA
TATGAATAAATTGCAGTTTCATTTGATGCTCGATGAGTTTTTCTAATCAGAATTGGTTAATTGGTTGTAA
CACTGGCAGAGCATTACGCTGACTTGACGGGACGGCGCAAGCTCATGACCAAAATCCCTTAACGTGAGTT
ACGCGTCGTTCCACTGAGCGTCAGACCCCGTAGAAAAGATCAAAGGATCTTCTTGAGATCCTTTTTTTCT
GCGCGTAATCTGCTGCTTGCAAACAAAAAAACCACCGCTACCAGCGGTGGTTTGTTTGCCGGATCAAGAG
CTACCAACTCTTTTTCCGAAGGTAACTGGCTTCAGCAGAGCGCAGATACCAAATACTGTTCTTCTAGTGT
AGCCGTAGTTAGGCCACCACTTCAAGAACTCTGTAGCACCGCCTACATACCTCGCTCTGCTAATCCTGTT
ACCAGTGGCTGCTGCCAGTGGCGATAAGTCGTGTCTTACCGGGTTGGACTCAAGACGATAGTTACCGGAT
AAGGCGCAGCGGTCGGGCTGAACGGGGGGTTCGTGCACACAGCCCAGCTTGGAGCGAACGACCTACACCG
AACTGAGATACCTACAGCGTGAGCTATGAGAAAGCGCCACGCTTCCCGAAGGGAGAAAGGCGGACAGGTA
TCCGGTAAGCGGCAGGGTCGGAACAGGAGAGCGCACGAGGGAGCTTCCAGGGGGAAACGCCTGGTATCTT
TATAGTCCTGTCGGGTTTCGCCACCTCTGACTTGAGCGTCGATTTTTGTGATGCTCGTCAGGGGGGCGGA
GCCTATGGAAAAACGCCAGCAACGCGGCCTTTTTACGGTTCCTGGCCTTTTGCTGGCCTTTTGCTCACAT
GTT
Features (pLannotate 1.2.2; 10 found; start..end, strand, type, name):
    121..213     +  CDS            lacI (fragment): lac repressor; lacI; The lac repressor binds to the lac operator to inhibit transcription in E. coli. This inhibition can be relieved by adding lactose or isopropyl-β-D-thiogalactopyranoside (IPTG).
    268..295     -  terminator     rrnB T2 terminator: transcription terminator T2 from the E. coli rrnB gene
    427..470     +  terminator     rrnB T1 terminator: Escherichia coli rrnB; transcription terminator T1 from the E. coli rrnB gene
    517..553     -  CDS            lacZα (fragment): LacZα fragment of β-galactosidase; lacZ fragment
    569..668     +  protein_bind   attL1: mutant version of attL; recombination site for the Gateway® LR reaction LR Clonase™
    680..700     +  RBS            RBS: efficient ribosome binding site from bacteriophage T7 gene 10 (Olins and Rangwala, 1989)
   2538..2637    -  protein_bind   attL2: mutant version of attL; recombination site for the Gateway® LR reaction LR Clonase™
   2655..2673    -  promoter       T7 promoter: promoter for bacteriophage T7 RNA polymerase
   2807..3616    +  CDS            KanR: aminoglycoside phosphotransferase; aph(3')-Ia; confers resistance to kanamycin in bacteria or G418 (Geneticin®) in eukaryotes
   3763..4351    +  rep_origin     ori: high-copy-number ColE1/pMB1/pBR322/pUC origin of replication
