[The description below was written by a language model from this plasmid's Addgene catalogue record and pLannotate feature annotations shown in this document.]
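Description:
pDL18 is a Gateway entry clone built in the pENTR-SD-TOPO backbone, intended as the donor plasmid in an LR recombination reaction. It is a 4,413 nt bacterial plasmid maintained in E. coli at high copy through a ColE1/pUC-type origin and selected with kanamycin via an aminoglycoside phosphotransferase (KanR) gene. It carries no eukaryotic expression elements of its own. Its role is to hold an insert in a form that can be moved into destination vectors.

The insert, named ID#21 and derived from Solanum lycopersicum cultivar M82, was introduced by TOPO cloning and sits between the attL1 and attL2 recombination sites. The feature table does not annotate the insert itself, but the roughly 1.8 kb unannotated interval between the two att sites corresponds to its position. The record does not further describe what ID#21 encodes, although the associated publication title concerns a toolkit of NLR integrated domains for identifying plant pathogen effector targets, which suggests that "ID" stands for integrated domain. Just downstream of attL1 lies the bacteriophage T7 gene 10 ribosome binding site, the Shine-Dalgarno feature that characterises this backbone and allows bacterial translation once the cassette is transferred to a suitable prokaryotic expression vector. The rrnB T1 and T2 terminators upstream of attL1 insulate the insert from read-through transcription from the backbone. A T7 promoter flanks attL2 in reverse orientation and commonly serves as a priming or antisense transcription site. The short lacI and lacZα fragments are backbone remnants without apparent function. LR Clonase-mediated recombination with an attR-containing destination vector transfers ID#21 into the expression context of choice.
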