Addgene plasmid #175895: pDL18
Purpose: pENTRY for Gateway LR reaction
Depositing lab: Nemo Peeters. Depositing organization: CNRS UMR 2594, INRA UMR 0441, Laboratoire des Interactions Plantes Micro-organismes (LIPM). Publication: An NLR integrated domain toolkit to identify plant pathogen effector targets. Landry D, Mila I, Sabbagh CRR, Zaffuto M, Pouzet C, Tremousaygue D, Dabos P, Deslandes L, Peeters N. Plant J. 2023 Sep;115(5):1443-1457. doi: 10.1111/tpj.16331. Epub 2023 Jul 24. PubMed 37248633.
Backbone
  Vector backbone: pENTR-SD-TOPO
  Vector type: pENTRY clone
Growth in bacteria
  Bacterial resistance: Kanamycin, 50 μg/mL
  Growth temperature: 37°C
  Growth strain: DH5alpha
  Copy number: High Copy
Gene/Insert
  Gene/Insert name: ID#21
  Species: Solanum lycopersicum M82
  Cloning method: TOPO Cloning
  Sequencing primers: 5′ n/a
Terms and licenses: Academic/Nonprofit Terms; Industry Terms: Not Available to Industry
Depositor comments: Peeters lab uses Mach1 cells for transformation. Please visit https://www.biorxiv.org/content/10.1101/2021.08.23.457316v2 for bioRxiv preprint.
How to cite: pDL18 was a gift from Nemo Peeters (Addgene plasmid # 175895 ; http://n2t.net/addgene:175895 ; RRID:Addgene_175895)
